>Addgene plasmid #214325 | pET28_human-pro-IL-18_DDEN29ENGD | addgene full sequence | sequence record 423172 | Addgene NGS Result
ATCCGGATATAGTTCCTCCTTTCAGCAAAAAACCCCTCAAGACCCGTTTAGAGGCCCCAAGGGGTTATGC
TAGTTATTGCTCAGCGGTGGCAGCAGCCAACTCAGCTTCCTTTCGGGCTTTGTTAGCAGCCGGATCTCAG
TGGTGGTGGTGGTGGTGCTCGAGTGCGGCCGCAAGCTTGTCGACGGAGCTCGAATTCCTAGTCTTCGTTT
TGAACAGTGAACATTATAGATCTATCCCCCAATTCATCCTCTTTTTTCAAAATGAGTTTAAAAAGGTCTC
TCTCTTTTTCACAAGCTAGAAAGTATCCTTCGTATGATGAAGATTCAAATTGCATCTTATTATCATGTCC
TGGGACACTTCTCTGAAAGAATATGATGTCACTTTTTGTATCCTTGATGTTATCAGGAGGATTCATTTCC
TTAAAGGAAATAATTTTGTTCTCACAGGAGAGAGTTGAAATTTTCTCACACTTCACAGAGATAGTTACAG
CCATACCTCTAGGCTGGCTATCTTTATACATACTTATAATAAATATGGTCCGGGGTGCATTATCTCTACA
GTCAGAATCAGTCATATCTTCAAATAGAGGCCGATTTCCTTGGTCAATGAAGAGAACTTGGTCATTCAAA
TTTCTTATGACTGATAATTTAGATTCAAGCTTGCCAAAGTAATCTGATTCCAGGTCGCCATTTTCTTCAG
CTATAAAGTAAAGCGTATTGTCAATAAATTTCATTGCCACAAAGTTGATGCAATTGTCTTCTACTGGTTC
AGCAGCCATGGATCCGCCCTGAAAATACAGGTTTTCCATATGGCTGCCGCGCGGCACCAGGCCGCTGCTG
TGATGATGATGATGATGGCTGCTGCCCATGGTATATCTCCTTCTTAAAGTTAAACAAAATTATTTCTAGA
GGGGAATTGTTATCCGCTCACAATTCCCCTATAGTGAGTCGTATTAATTTCGCGGGATCGAGATCTCGAT
CCTCTACGCCGGACGCATCGTGGCCGGCATCACCGGCGCCACAGGTGCGGTTGCTGGCGCCTATATCGCC
GACATCACCGATGGGGAAGATCGGGCTCGCCACTTCGGGCTCATGAGCGCTTGTTTCGGCGTGGGTATGG
TGGCAGGCCCCGTGGCCGGGGGACTGTTGGGCGCCATCTCCTTGCATGCACCATTCCTTGCGGCGGCGGT
GCTCAACGGCCTCAACCTACTACTGGGCTGCTTCCTAATGCAGGAGTCGCATAAGGGAGAGCGTCGAGAT
CCCGGACACCATCGAATGGCGCAAAACCTTTCGCGGTATGGCATGATAGCGCCCGGAAGAGAGTCAATTC
AGGGTGGTGAATGTGAAACCAGTAACGTTATACGATGTCGCAGAGTATGCCGGTGTCTCTTATCAGACCG
TTTCCCGCGTGGTGAACCAGGCCAGCCACGTTTCTGCGAAAACGCGGGAAAAAGTGGAAGCGGCGATGGC
GGAGCTGAATTACATTCCCAACCGCGTGGCACAACAACTGGCGGGCAAACAGTCGTTGCTGATTGGCGTT
GCCACCTCCAGTCTGGCCCTGCACGCGCCGTCGCAAATTGTCGCGGCGATTAAATCTCGCGCCGATCAAC
TGGGTGCCAGCGTGGTGGTGTCGATGGTAGAACGAAGCGGCGTCGAAGCCTGTAAAGCGGCGGTGCACAA
TCTTCTCGCGCAACGCGTCAGTGGGCTGATCATTAACTATCCGCTGGATGACCAGGATGCCATTGCTGTG
GAAGCTGCCTGCACTAATGTTCCGGCGTTATTTCTTGATGTCTCTGACCAGACACCCATCAACAGTATTA
TTTTCTCCCATGAAGACGGTACGCGACTGGGCGTGGAGCATCTGGTCGCATTGGGTCACCAGCAAATCGC
GCTGTTAGCGGGCCCATTAAGTTCTGTCTCGGCGCGTCTGCGTCTGGCTGGCTGGCATAAATATCTCACT
CGCAATCAAATTCAGCCGATAGCGGAACGGGAAGGCGACTGGAGTGCCATGTCCGGTTTTCAACAAACCA
TGCAAATGCTGAATGAGGGCATCGTTCCCACTGCGATGCTGGTTGCCAACGATCAGATGGCGCTGGGCGC
AATGCGCGCCATTACCGAGTCCGGGCTGCGCGTTGGTGCGGATATCTCGGTAGTGGGATACGACGATACC
GAAGACAGCTCATGTTATATCCCGCCGTTAACCACCATCAAACAGGATTTTCGCCTGCTGGGGCAAACCA
GCGTGGACCGCTTGCTGCAACTCTCTCAGGGCCAGGCGGTGAAGGGCAATCAGCTGTTGCCCGTCTCACT
GGTGAAAAGAAAAACCACCCTGGCGCCCAATACGCAAACCGCCTCTCCCCGCGCGTTGGCCGATTCATTA
ATGCAGCTGGCACGACAGGTTTCCCGACTGGAAAGCGGGCAGTGAGCGCAACGCAATTAATGTAAGTTAG
CTCACTCATTAGGCACCGGGATCTCGACCGATGCCCTTGAGAGCCTTCAACCCAGTCAGCTCCTTCCGGT
GGGCGCGGGGCATGACTATCGTCGCCGCACTTATGACTGTCTTCTTTATCATGCAACTCGTAGGACAGGT
GCCGGCAGCGCTCTGGGTCATTTTCGGCGAGGACCGCTTTCGCTGGAGCGCGACGATGATCGGCCTGTCG
CTTGCGGTATTCGGAATCTTGCACGCCCTCGCTCAAGCCTTCGTCACTGGTCCCGCCACCAAACGTTTCG
GCGAGAAGCAGGCCATTATCGCCGGCATGGCGGCCCCACGGGTGCGCATGATCGTGCTCCTGTCGTTGAG
GACCCGGCTAGGCTGGCGGGGTTGCCTTACTGGTTAGCAGAATGAATCACCGATACGCGAGCGAACGTGA
AGCGACTGCTGCTGCAAAACGTCTGCGACCTGAGCAACAACATGAATGGTCTTCGGTTTCCGTGTTTCGT
AAAGTCTGGAAACGCGGAAGTCAGCGCCCTGCACCATTATGTTCCGGATCTGCATCGCAGGATGCTGCTG
GCTACCCTGTGGAACACCTACATCTGTATTAACGAAGCGCTGGCATTGACCCTGAGTGATTTTTCTCTGG
TCCCGCCGCATCCATACCGCCAGTTGTTTACCCTCACAACGTTCCAGTAACCGGGCATGTTCATCATCAG
TAACCCGTATCGTGAGCATCCTCTCTCGTTTCATCGGTATCATTACCCCCATGAACAGAAATCCCCCTTA
CACGGAGGCATCAGTGACCAAACAGGAAAAAACCGCCCTTAACATGGCCCGCTTTATCAGAAGCCAGACA
TTAACGCTTCTGGAGAAACTCAACGAGCTGGACGCGGATGAACAGGCAGACATCTGTGAATCGCTTCACG
ACCACGCTGATGAGCTTTACCGCAGCTGCCTCGCGCGTTTCGGTGATGACGGTGAAAACCTCTGACACAT
GCAGCTCCCGGAGACGGTCACAGCTTGTCTGTAAGCGGATGCCGGGAGCAGACAAGCCCGTCAGGGCGCG
TCAGCGGGTGTTGGCGGGTGTCGGGGCGCAGCCATGACCCAGTCACGTAGCGATAGCGGAGTGTATACTG
GCTTAACTATGCGGCATCAGAGCAGATTGTACTGAGAGTGCACCATTGCGGTGTGAAATACCGCACAGAT
GCGTAAGGAGAAAATACCGCATCAGGCGCTCTTCCGCTTCCTCGCTCACTGACTCGCTGCGCTCGGTCGT
TCGGCTGCGGCGAGCGGTATCAGCTCACTCAAAGGCGGTAATACGGTTATCCACAGAATCAGGGGATAAC
GCAGGAAAGAACATGTGAGCAAAAGGCCAGCAAAAGGCCAGGAACCGTAAAAAGGCCGCGTTGCTGGCGT
TTTTCCATAGGCTCCGCCCCCCTGACGAGCATCACAAAAATCGACGCTCAAGTCAGAGGTGGCGAAACCC
GACAGGACTATAAAGATACCAGGCGTTTCCCCCTGGAAGCTCCCTCGTGCGCTCTCCTGTTCCGACCCTG
CCGCTTACCGGATACCTGTCCGCCTTTCTCCCTTCGGGAAGCGTGGCGCTTTCTCATAGCTCACGCTGTA
GGTATCTCAGTTCGGTGTAGGTCGTTCGCTCCAAGCTGGGCTGTGTGCACGAACCCCCCGTTCAGCCCGA
CCGCTGCGCCTTATCCGGTAACTATCGTCTTGAGTCCAACCCGGTAAGACACGACTTATCGCCACTGGCA
GCAGCCACTGGTAACAGGATTAGCAGAGCGAGGTATGTAGGCGGTGCTACAGAGTTCTTGAAGTGGTGGC
CTAACTACGGCTACACTAGAAGGACAGTATTTGGTATCTGCGCTCTGCTGAAGCCAGTTACCTTCGGAAA
AAGAGTTGGTAGCTCTTGATCCGGCAAACAAACCACCGCTGGTAGCGGTGGTTTTTTTGTTTGCAAGCAG
CAGATTACGCGCAGAAAAAAAGGATCTCAAGAAGATCCTTTGATCTTTTCTACGGGGTCTGACGCTCAGT
GGAACGAAAACTCACGTTAAGGGATTTTGGTCATGAACAATAAAACTGTCTGCTTACATAAACAGTAATA
CAAGGGGTGTTATGAGCCATATTCAACGGGAAACGTCTTGCTCTAGGCCGCGATTAAATTCCAACATGGA
TGCTGATTTATATGGGTATAAATGGGCTCGCGATAATGTCGGGCAATCAGGTGCGACAATCTATCGATTG
TATGGGAAGCCCGATGCGCCAGAGTTGTTTCTGAAACATGGCAAAGGTAGCGTTGCCAATGATGTTACAG
ATGAGATGGTCAGACTAAACTGGCTGACGGAATTTATGCCTCTTCCGACCATCAAGCATTTTATCCGTAC
TCCTGATGATGCATGGTTACTCACCACTGCGATCCCCGGGAAAACAGCATTCCAGGTATTAGAAGAATAT
CCTGATTCAGGTGAAAATATTGTTGATGCGCTGGCAGTGTTCCTGCGCCGGTTGCATTCGATTCCTGTTT
GTAATTGTCCTTTTAACAGCGATCGCGTATTTCGTCTCGCTCAGGCGCAATCACGAATGAATAACGGTTT
GGTTGATGCGAGTGATTTTGATGACGAGCGTAATGGCTGGCCTGTTGAACAAGTCTGGAAAGAAATGCAT
AAACTTTTGCCATTCTCACCGGATTCAGTCGTCACTCATGGTGATTTCTCACTTGATAACCTTATTTTTG
ACGAGGGGAAATTAATAGGTTGTATTGATGTTGGACGAGTCGGAATCGCAGACCGATACCAGGATCTTGC
CATCCTATGGAACTGCCTCGGTGAGTTTTCTCCTTCATTACAGAAACGGCTTTTTCAAAAATATGGTATT
GATAATCCTGATATGAATAAATTGCAGTTTCATTTGATGCTCGATGAGTTTTTCTAAGAATTAATTCATG
AGCGGATACATATTTGAATGTATTTAGAAAAATAAACAAATAGGGGTTCCGCGCACATTTCCCCGAAAAG
TGCCACCTAAATTGTAAGCGTTAATATTTTGTTAAAATTCGCGTTAAATTTTTGTTAAATCAGCTCATTT
TTTAACCAATAGGCCGAAATCGGCAAAATCCCTTATAAATCAAAAGAATAGACCGAGATAGGGT
[37 nt withheld, positions 5595-5631]
AAAGAACGTGGACTCCAACGTCAAAGG
[49 nt withheld, positions 5659-5707]
T
[91 nt withheld, positions 5709-5799]
G
[124 nt withheld, positions 5801-5924]
CCCATTCGCCA
Features (pLannotate 1.2.2; 22 found; start..end, strand, type, name):
     26..73      -  terminator     T7 terminator: transcription terminator for bacteriophage T7 RNA polymerase
     81..130     -  CDS            SET1 (fragment): solubility-enhancement tag derived from T7 phage gene 10B
    140..157     -  CDS            9xHis (fragment): 9xHis affinity tag
    201..779     -  CDS            IL18: IL18_HUMAN - Also known as IGIF, IL1F4. Experimental evidence at protein level: Swiss-Prot protein existence level 1. A proinflammatory cytokine primarily involved in polarized T- helper 1 (Th1) cell and natural killer (NK) cell immune responses (Probable). Upon binding to IL18R1 and IL18RAP, forms a signaling ternary complex which activates NF-kappa-B, triggering synthesis of inflammatory mediators (PubMed:14528293, PubMed:25500532). Synergizes with IL12/interleukin-12 to induce IFNG synthesis from T-helper 1 (Th1) cells and natural killer (NK) cells (Probable) (PubMed:10653850). From Homo sa
    786..806     -  CDS            TEV site: tobacco etch virus (TEV) protease recognition and cleavage site
    813..830     -  CDS            thrombin site: thrombin recognition and cleavage site
    841..857     -  CDS            capTEV™ (fragment): composite tag for in vivo biotinylation, TEV protease cleavage, and 6xHis tagging
    876..898     -  RBS            RBS: efficient ribosome binding site from bacteriophage T7 gene 10 (Olins and Rangwala, 1989)
    913..937     -  protein_bind   lac operator: The lac repressor binds to the lac operator to inhibit transcription in E. coli. This inhibition can be relieved by adding lactose or isopropyl-β-D-thiogalactopyranoside (IPTG). lac repressor encoded by lacI
    938..956     -  promoter       T7 promoter: promoter for bacteriophage T7 RNA polymerase
    978..1257    +  CDS            TcR (fragment): tetracycline efflux protein; tet; confers resistance to tetracycline
   1265..1342    +  promoter       lacI promoter: lacI
   1343..2425    +  CDS            lacI: lac repressor; lacI; The lac repressor binds to the lac operator to inhibit transcription in E. coli. This inhibition can be relieved by adding lactose or isopropyl-β-D-thiogalactopyranoside (IPTG).
   2438..2459    +  protein_bind   CAP binding site: CAP binding activates transcription in the presence of cAMP. E. coli catabolite activator protein
   2474..2765    +  CDS            TcR (fragment): tetracycline efflux protein; tet; confers resistance to tetracycline
   2837..3217    -  CDS            YPB1_ECOLX: Protein predicted: Swiss-Prot protein existence level 4. From Escherichia coli.
   3234..3425    +  CDS            rop: Rop protein, which maintains plasmids at low copy number; rop
   3527..3666    +  misc_feature   bom: basis of mobility region from pBR322
   3852..4440    -  rep_origin     ori: high-copy-number ColE1/pMB1/pBR322/pUC origin of replication
   4562..5377    +  CDS            KanR: aminoglycoside phosphotransferase; aph(3')-Ia; confers resistance to kanamycin in bacteria or G418 (Geneticin®) in eukaryotes
   5386..5443    -  promoter       AmpR promoter (fragment): bla
   5496..5924    -  rep_origin     f1 ori (sequence partly withheld): f1 bacteriophage origin of replication; arrow indicates direction of (+) strand synthesis
