[The description below was written by a language model from this plasmid's Addgene catalogue record and pLannotate feature annotations shown in this document.]
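Description:
pET28_human-pro-IL-18_DDEN29ENGD is a bacterial expression plasmid built on the pET28a backbone for overproducing a mutant form of human pro-interleukin-18 in E. coli. It replicates from a ColE1/pBR322-type origin accompanied by the rop gene and bom region, carries an f1 phage origin, and is selected with kanamycin through the aph(3')-Ia resistance gene. The catalogue lists it as high copy, although the presence of rop is normally associated with more moderate copy number. Short annotations for tetracycline-resistance fragments and an AmpR promoter fragment are backbone remnants rather than functional markers.

The expression cassette is the standard pET arrangement. A T7 promoter with an adjacent lac operator and the T7 gene 10 ribosome binding site drives the open reading frame, a T7 terminator closes it, and a plasmid-encoded lacI supplies repressor. Transcription therefore depends on a host that provides T7 RNA polymerase and is induced with IPTG. The IL18 coding sequence was inserted between the BamHI and EcoRI sites and is preceded by an N-terminal His tag, the vector's thrombin site and a TEV protease site, allowing metal-affinity purification followed by tag removal. A downstream His-tag fragment from the vector is also annotated, but the record does not indicate that it is translated as part of the product.

The insert carries the DDEN29ENGD mutation, which from its name replaces the DDEN residues at around position 29 with ENGD. The record does not explain the rationale for this change. The associated publication concerns structural analysis of cytokine cleavage by inflammatory caspase-4, so the recombinant protein was presumably made as a variant substrate for such biochemical or structural studies.
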