Addgene plasmid #214325: pET28_human-pro-IL-18_DDEN29ENGD
Purpose: Protein overexpression in bacteria
Depositing lab: Jonathan Kagan. Depositing organization: Boston Children's Hospital. Publication: Structural insights into cytokine cleavage by inflammatory caspase-4. Devant P, Dong Y, Mintseris J, Ma W, Gygi SP, Wu H, Kagan JC. Nature. 2023 Dec;624(7991):451-459. doi: 10.1038/s41586-023-06751-9. Epub 2023 Nov 22. PubMed 37993712.
Backbone
  Vector backbone: pET28a
  Backbone size w/o insert (bp): 5400
  Vector type: Bacterial Expression
Growth in bacteria
  Bacterial resistance: Kanamycin, 50 μg/mL
  Growth temperature: 37°C
  Growth strain: DH5alpha
  Copy number: High Copy
Gene/Insert
  Gene/Insert name: IL18 (alt names: pro-IL-18; Pro-Interleukin-18)
  Species: H. sapiens (human)
  Mutation: DDEN29ENGD
  Entrez Gene: IL18 (a.k.a. IGIF, IL-18, IL-1g, IL1F4)
  Promoter: T7
  Tag / fusion protein: His-TEV (N terminal on insert)
  Cloning method: Restriction Enzyme; 5′ cloning site BamHI (not destroyed); 3′ cloning site EcoRI (not destroyed)
  Sequencing primers: 5′ T7-fwd; 3′ T7-term
Terms and licenses: Academic/Nonprofit Terms; Industry Terms: Not Available to Industry
How to cite: pET28_human-pro-IL-18_DDEN29ENGD was a gift from Jonathan Kagan (Addgene plasmid # 214325 ; http://n2t.net/addgene:214325 ; RRID:Addgene_214325)
